Addgene plasmid #80097: pWUKI Cas1 P212L Cas2
Purpose: Encodes Cas1 P212L and Cas2
Depositing lab: George Church. Depositing organization: Harvard Medical School. Publication: Molecular recordings by directed CRISPR spacer acquisition. Shipman SL, Nivala J, Macklis JD, Church GM. Science. 2016 Jun 9. pii: aaf1175. 10.1126/science.aaf1175 PubMed 27284167.
Backbone
  Vector backbone: pCDF-1b
  Total vector size (bp): 6068
  Vector type: Bacterial Expression
Growth in bacteria
  Bacterial resistance: Spectinomycin, 50 μg/mL
  Growth temperature: 37°C
  Growth strain: DH5alpha
  Copy number: Unknown
Gene/Insert 1
  Gene/Insert name: Cas1
  Mutation: P212L
  Entrez Gene: cas1 (a.k.a. b2755, ECK2750, ygbT)
Gene/Insert 2
  Gene/Insert name: Cas2
  Entrez Gene: cas2 (a.k.a. b2754, ECK2749, ygbF)
Gene/Insert 3
  Gene/Insert name: CRISPR Array
Terms and licenses: Academic/Nonprofit Terms; Industry Terms: Not Available to Industry
How to cite: pWUKI Cas1 P212L Cas2 was a gift from George Church (Addgene plasmid # 80097 ; http://n2t.net/addgene:80097 ; RRID:Addgene_80097)
