[The description below was written by a language model from this plasmid's Addgene catalogue record and pLannotate feature annotations shown in this document.]
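Description:
pWUKI Cas1 P212L Cas2 is a 6,068 bp bacterial expression plasmid built on the pCDF-1b backbone. It replicates from the CloDF13 (CDF) origin, which is compatible with other common origin classes and so allows co-maintenance with additional plasmids in the same E. coli cell. Selection is by spectinomycin through the aadA (SmR) aminoglycoside adenylyltransferase gene. The backbone also carries lacI under its own promoter, supplying the repressor that controls the expression cassette.

The main payload is a T7 promoter/lac operator unit with the T7 gene 10 ribosome binding site driving the E. coli type I-E genes cas1 (ygbT), carrying the P212L substitution, followed almost immediately by cas2 (ygbF), and closed by the T7 terminator. The two genes are thus co-transcribed and inducible with IPTG in hosts that provide T7 RNA polymerase. Short S-Tag and solubility-tag fragments downstream of cas2 appear to be vector remnants rather than deliberate fusions. Cas1 and Cas2 form the integrase complex that captures new spacers into a CRISPR array.

The catalogue also lists a CRISPR array as a third insert, but it is not called out in the automated feature table. The table instead shows a second cassette after the T7 terminator: a CAP site, lac promoter and lac operator, followed by a SUMO-like coding segment and a kanamycin resistance (KanR) gene. The array may lie in the unannotated stretches of this region, though the record does not state how these parts relate, nor what effect P212L has. The associated work concerns molecular recording through directed CRISPR spacer acquisition, which suggests the plasmid is used to study or exploit acquisition by this Cas1 variant.
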