Features (pLannotate 1.2.2; 21 found; start..end, strand, type, name):
      1..19      +  promoter       T7 promoter: promoter for bacteriophage T7 RNA polymerase
     20..44      +  protein_bind   lac operator: The lac repressor binds to the lac operator to inhibit transcription in E. coli. This inhibition can be relieved by adding lactose or isopropyl-β-D-thiogalactopyranoside (IPTG). lac repressor encoded by lacI
     59..81      +  RBS            RBS: efficient ribosome binding site from bacteriophage T7 gene 10 (Olins and Rangwala, 1989)
     88..1002    +  CDS            ygbT: CAS1_ECOLI - Also known as cas1. Experimental evidence at protein level: Swiss-Prot protein existence level 1. CRISPR (clustered regularly interspaced short palindromic repeat), is an adaptive immune system that provides protection against mobile genetic elements (viruses, transposable elements and conjugative plasmids) (PubMed:21255106, PubMed:24920831, PubMed:24793649). CRISPR clusters contain sequences complementary to antecedent mobile elements and target invading nucleic acids. CRISPR clusters are transcribed and processed into CRISPR RNA (crRNA). The Cas1-Cas2 complex is involved in CRIS
   1007..1288    +  CDS            ygbF (sequence withheld): CAS2_ECOLI - Also known as cas2. Experimental evidence at protein level: Swiss-Prot protein existence level 1. CRISPR (clustered regularly interspaced short palindromic repeat), is an adaptive immune system that provides protection against mobile genetic elements (viruses, transposable elements and conjugative plasmids) (PubMed:21255106, PubMed:24920831, PubMed:24793649). CRISPR clusters contain sequences complementary to antecedent mobile elements and target invading nucleic acids. CRISPR clusters are transcribed and processed into CRISPR RNA (crRNA). The Cas1-Cas2 complex is involved in CRIS
   1313..1354    +  CDS            S-Tag (fragment): affinity and epitope tag derived from pancreatic ribonuclease A
   1384..1401    +  CDS            SET1 (fragment): solubility-enhancement tag derived from T7 phage gene 10B
   1409..1456    +  terminator     T7 terminator: transcription terminator for bacteriophage T7 RNA polymerase
   1557..1578    +  protein_bind   CAP binding site: CAP binding activates transcription in the presence of cAMP. E. coli catabolite activator protein
   1593..1623    +  promoter       lac promoter: promoter for the E. coli lac operon
   1631..1647    +  protein_bind   lac operator: The lac repressor binds to the lac operator to inhibit transcription in E. coli. This inhibition can be relieved by adding lactose or isopropyl-β-D-thiogalactopyranoside (IPTG). lac repressor encoded by lacI
   1682..1969    +  CDS            SUMO: cleavable ubiquitin-like protein tag; S. cerevisiae SMT3 (truncated and modified); modified to prevent cleavage by eukaryotic SUMO proteases
   2080..2892    +  CDS            KanR: aminoglycoside phosphotransferase; aph(3')-Ia; confers resistance to kanamycin in bacteria or G418 (Geneticin®) in eukaryotes
   2984..3775    -  CDS            SmR: aminoglycoside adenylyltransferase (Murphy, 1985); aadA; confers resistance to spectinomycin and streptomycin
   3776..3867    -  promoter       AmpR promoter: bla
   3915..4653    -  rep_origin     CloDF13 ori: Plasmids containing the CloDF13 (CDF) origin of replication can be propagated in E. coli cells that contain additional plasmids with compatible origins.
   4750..4814    -  CDS            TcR (fragment): tetracycline efflux protein; tet; confers resistance to tetracycline
   4829..4850    -  protein_bind   CAP binding site: CAP binding activates transcription in the presence of cAMP. E. coli catabolite activator protein
   4863..5945    -  CDS            lacI: lac repressor; lacI; The lac repressor binds to the lac operator to inhibit transcription in E. coli. This inhibition can be relieved by adding lactose or isopropyl-β-D-thiogalactopyranoside (IPTG).
   5946..6023    -  promoter       lacI promoter: lacI
   6031..6066    -  CDS            TcR (fragment): tetracycline efflux protein; tet; confers resistance to tetracycline
>Addgene plasmid #80097 | pWUKI Cas1 P212L Cas2 | depositor full sequence | sequence record 150471 | pWUKI Cas1 P212L Cas2 sequence 6068 bps
TAATACGACTCACTATAGGGGAATTGTGAGCGGATAACAATTCCCCTGTAGAAATAATTTTGTTTAACTT
TAATAAGGAGATATACCATGACCTGGCTTCCCCTTAATCCCATTCCACTCAAAGATCGCGTCTCCATGAT
CTTTCTGCAATATGGGCAGATCGATGTAATAGATGGCGCGTTTGTACTTATCGACAAGACAGGGATCCGC
ACTCATATTCCTGTTGGCTCGGTTGCCTGCATCATGCTGGAACCTGGTACACGGGTTTCGCATGCAGCTG
TACGCCTGGCTGCGCAAGTTGGAACATTGTTGGTATGGGTGGGGGAAGCGGGCGTTCGTGTTTATGCTTC
TGGTCAGCCTGGAGGTGCGCGTTCAGATAAGCTGCTCTATCAGGCAAAACTTGCTCTGGATGAAGATTTG
CGTCTGAAGGTCGTACGTAAAATGTTTGAACTTCGGTTTGGAGAACCTGCGCCTGCCCGGCGCTCCGTAG
AGCAACTCAGAGGTATAGAAGGCAGTCGCGTGCGGGCAACCTACGCACTTCTGGCGAAGCAATACGGCGT
GACATGGAATGGACGTCGCTACGATCCGAAAGACTGGGAAAAGGGCGATACGATCAACCAATGCATTAGC
GCTGCAACTTCCTGTTTATACGGCGTAACTGAAGCGGCGATACTTGCAGCTGGTTATGCACCAGCTATTG
GGTTTGTGCATACAGGAAAGCTTCTTTCCTTTGTTTACGATATTGCAGACATCATTAAATTTGACACTGT
TGTACCGAAAGCTTTTGAGATAGCGCGTCGTAACCCTGGTGAGCCGGACCGGGAAGTCCGTTTGGCGTGC
AGGGATATTTTTCGCAGTAGTAAAACATTAGCCAAATTGATTCCGCTTATAGAGGACGTGCTTGCCGCTG
GAGAAATACAACCGCCGGCCCCACCTGAAGATGCACAGCCTGTTGCCATTCCGCTTCCTGTTTCACTGGG
AGATGCAGGCCATCGGAGTAGCTGAA
[282 nt withheld, positions 1007-1288]
TGAGCGGCCGCACTCGAGTCTGGTAAAGAAACCGCTGCTGCGAAATTTGAACGCCAGCACATGGACTCGT
CTACTAGCGCAGCTTAATTAACCTAGGCTGCTGCCACCGCTGAGCAATAACTAGCATAACCCCTTGGGGC
CTCTAAACGGGTCTTGAGGGGTTTTTTGCTGAAACCTCAGGCATTTGAGAAGCACACGGTCACACTGCTT
CCGGTAGTCAATAAACCGGTAAACCAGCAATAGACATAAGCGGTGAGCGCAACGCAATTAATGTGAGTTA
GCTCACTCATTAGGCACCCCAGGCTTTACACTTTATGCTTCCGGCTCGTATGTTGTGTGGAATTGTGAGC
GGATAACAATTTCACACAGGAAACAGCTATGGGGTCCCTGCAGGACTCAGAAGTCAATCAAGAAGCTAAG
CCAGAGGTCAAGCCAGAAGTCAAGCCTGAGACTCACATCAATTTAAAGGTGTCCGATGGATCTTCAGAGA
TCTTCTTCAAGATCAAAAAGACCACTCCTTTAAGAAGGCTGATGGAAGCGTTCGCTAAAAGACAGGGTAA
GGAAATGGACTCCTTAAGATTCTTGTACGACGGTATTAGAATTCAAGCTGATCAGGCCCCTGAAGATTTG
GACATGGAGGATAACGATATTATTGAGGCTCACCGCGAACAGATTGGAGGTCGGTTTATCCCCGCTGGCG
CGGGGAACTCTCTAAAAGTATACATTTGTTCTTAAAGCATTTTTTCCCATACAAACAACCCACCAACCTT
AATGTAACAGGATCTGGCAGTAGCCATATTCAACGGGAAACGTCTTGCTCTAGGCCGCGATTAAATTCCA
ACATGGATGCTGATTTATATGGGTATAAATGGGCTCGCGATAATGTCGGGCAATCAGGTGCGACAATCTA
TCGATTGTATGGGAAGCCCGATGCGCCAGAGTTGTTTCTGAAACATGGCAAAGGTAGCGTTGCCAATGAT
GTTACAGATGAGATGGTCAGACTAAACTGGCTGACGGAATTTATGCCTCTTCCGACCATCAAGCATTTTA
TCCGTACTCCTGATGATGCATGGTTACTCACCACTGCGATCCCCGGGAAAACAGCATTCCAGGTATTAGA
AGAATATCCTGATTCAGGTGAAAATATTGTTGATGCGCTGGCAGTGTTCCTGCGCCGGTTGCATTCGATT
CCTGTTTGTAATTGTCCTTTTAACAGCGACCGCGTATTTCGTCTCGCTCAGGCGCAATCACGAATGAATA
ACGGTTTGGTTGATGCGAGTGATTTTGATGACGAGCGTAATGGCTGGCCTGTTGAACAAGTCTGGAAAGA
AATGCATAAACTTTTGCCATTCTCACCGGATTCAGTCGTCACTCATGGTGATTTCTCACTTGATAACCTT
ATTTTTGACGAGGGGAAATTAATAGGTTGTATTGATGTTGGACGAGTCGGAATCGCAGACCGATACCAGG
ATCTTGCCATCCTATGGAACTGCCTCGGTGAGTTTTCTCCTTCATTACAGAAACGGCTTTTTCAAAAATA
TGGTATTGATAATCCTGATATGAATAAATTGCAGTTTCATTTGATGCTCGATGAGTTTTTCTAATAACCG
CTATTTAACGACCCTGCCCTGAACCGACGACCGGGTCATCGTGGCCGGATCTTGCGGCCCCTCGGCTTGA
ACGAATTGTTAGACATTATTTGCCGACTACCTTGGTGATCTCGCCTTTCACGTAGTGGACAAATTCTTCC
AACTGATCTGCGCGCGAGGCCAAGCGATCTTCTTCTTGTCCAAGATAAGCCTGTCTAGCTTCAAGTATGA
CGGGCTGATACTGGGCCGGCAGGCGCTCCATTGCCCAGTCGGCAGCGACATCCTTCGGCGCGATTTTGCC
GGTTACTGCGCTGTACCAAATGCGGGACAACGTAAGCACTACATTTCGCTCATCGCCAGCCCAGTCGGGC
GGCGAGTTCCATAGCGTTAAGGTTTCATTTAGCGCCTCAAATAGATCCTGTTCAGGAACCGGATCAAAGA
GTTCCTCCGCCGCTGGACCTACCAAGGCAACGCTATGTTCTCTTGCTTTTGTCAGCAAGATAGCCAGATC
AATGTCGATCGTGGCTGGCTCGAAGATACCTGCAAGAATGTCATTGCGCTGCCATTCTCCAAATTGCAGT
TCGCGCTTAGCTGGATAACGCCACGGAATGATGTCGTCGTGCACAACAATGGTGACTTCTACAGCGCGGA
GAATCTCGCTCTCTCCAGGGGAAGCCGAAGTTTCCAAAAGGTCGTTGATCAAAGCTCGCCGCGTTGTTTC
ATCAAGCCTTACGGTCACCGTAACCAGCAAATCAATATCACTGTGTGGCTTCAGGCCGCCATCCACTGCG
GAGCCGTACAAATGTACGGCCAGCAACGTCGGTTCGAGATGGCGCTCGATGACGCCAACTACCTCTGATA
GTTGAGTCGATACTTCGGCGATCACCGCTTCCCTCATACTCTTCCTTTTTCAATATTATTGAAGCATTTA
TCAGGGTTATTGTCTCATGAGCGGATACATATTTGAATGTATTTAGAAAAATAAACAAATAGCTAGCTCA
CTCGGTCGCTACGCTCCGGGCGTGAGACTGCGGCGGGCGCTGCGGACACATACAAAGTTACCCACAGATT
CCGTGGATAAGCAGGGGACTAACATGTGAGGCAAAACAGCAGGGCCGCGCCGGTGGCGTTTTTCCATAGG
CTCCGCCCTCCTGCCAGAGTTCACATAAACAGACGCTTTTCCGGTGCATCTGTGGGAGCCGTGAGGCTCA
ACCATGAATCTGACAGTACGGGCGAAACCCGACAGGACTTAAAGATCCCCACCGTTTCCGGCGGGTCGCT
CCCTCTTGCGCTCTCCTGTTCCGACCCTGCCGTTTACCGGATACCTGTTCCGCCTTTCTCCCTTACGGGA
AGTGTGGCGCTTTCTCATAGCTCACACACTGGTATCTCGGCTCGGTGTAGGTCGTTCGCTCCAAGCTGGG
CTGTAAGCAAGAACTCCCCGTTCAGCCCGACTGCTGCGCCTTATCCGGTAACTGTTCACTTGAGTCCAAC
CCGGAAAAGCACGGTAAAACGCCACTGGCAGCAGCCATTGGTAACTGGGAGTTCGCAGAGGATTTGTTTA
GCTAAACACGCGGTTGCTCTTGAAGTGTGCGCCAAAGTCCGGCTACACTGGAAGGACAGATTTGGTTGCT
GTGCTCTGCGAAAGCCAGTTACCACGGTTAAGCAGTTCCCCAACTGACTTAACCTTCGATCAAACCACCT
CCCCAGGTGGTTTTTTCGTTTACAGGGCAAAAGATTACGCGCAGAAAAAAAGGATCTCAAGAAGATCCTT
TGATCTTTTCTACTGAACCGCTCTAGATTTCAGTGCAATTTATCTCTTCAAATGTAGCACCTGAAGTCAG
CCCCATACGATATAAGTTGTAATTCTCATGTTAGTCATGCCCCGCGCCCACCGGAAGGAGCTGACTGGGT
TGAAGGCTCTCAAGGGCATCGGTCGAGATCCCGGTGCCTAATGAGTGAGCTAACTTACATTAATTGCGTT
GCGCTCACTGCCCGCTTTCCAGTCGGGAAACCTGTCGTGCCAGCTGCATTAATGAATCGGCCAACGCGCG
GGGAGAGGCGGTTTGCGTATTGGGCGCCAGGGTGGTTTTTCTTTTCACCAGTGAGACGGGCAACAGCTGA
TTGCCCTTCACCGCCTGGCCCTGAGAGAGTTGCAGCAAGCGGTCCACGCTGGTTTGCCCCAGCAGGCGAA
AATCCTGTTTGATGGTGGTTAACGGCGGGATATAACATGAGCTGTCTTCGGTATCGTCGTATCCCACTAC
CGAGATGTCCGCACCAACGCGCAGCCCGGACTCGGTAATGGCGCGCATTGCGCCCAGCGCCATCTGATCG
TTGGCAACCAGCATCGCAGTGGGAACGATGCCCTCATTCAGCATTTGCATGGTTTGTTGAAAACCGGACA
TGGCACTCCAGTCGCCTTCCCGTTCCGCTATCGGCTGAATTTGATTGCGAGTGAGATATTTATGCCAGCC
AGCCAGACGCAGACGCGCCGAGACAGAACTTAATGGGCCCGCTAACAGCGCGATTTGCTGGTGACCCAAT
GCGACCAGATGCTCCACGCCCAGTCGCGTACCGTCTTCATGGGAGAAAATAATACTGTTGATGGGTGTCT
GGTCAGAGACATCAAGAAATAACGCCGGAACATTAGTGCAGGCAGCTTCCACAGCAATGGCATCCTGGTC
ATCCAGCGGATAGTTAATGATCAGCCCACTGACGCGTTGCGCGAGAAGATTGTGCACCGCCGCTTTACAG
GCTTCGACGCCGCTTCGTTCTACCATCGACACCACCACGCTGGCACCCAGTTGATCGGCGCGAGATTTAA
TCGCCGCGACAATTTGCGACGGCGCGTGCAGGGCCAGACTGGAGGTGGCAACGCCAATCAGCAACGACTG
TTTGCCCGCCAGTTGTTGTGCCACGCGGTTGGGAATGTAATTCAGCTCCGCCATCGCCGCTTCCACTTTT
TCCCGCGTTTTCGCAGAAACGTGGCTGGCCTGGTTCACCACGCGGGAAACGGTCTGATAAGAGACACCGG
CATACTCTGCGACATCGTATAACGTTACTGGTTTCACATTCACCACCCTGAATTGACTCTCTTCCGGGCG
CTATCATGCCATACCGCGAAAGGTTTTGCGCCATTCGATGGTGTCCGGGATCTCGACGCTCTCCCTTATG
CGACTCCTGCATTAGGAAAT
