>Addgene plasmid #80097 | pWUKI Cas1 P212L Cas2 | addgene partial sequence | sequence record 155786 | T7 5'-TAATACGACTCACTATAGGG-3'
GTTTAACTTTAATAAGGAGATATACCATGACCTGGCTTCCCCTTAATCCCATTCCACTCAAAGATCGCGT
CTCCATGATCTTTCTGCAATATGGGCAGATCGATGTAATAGATGGCGCGTTTGTACTTATCGACAAGACA
GGGATCCGCACTCATATTCCTGTTGGCTCGGTTGCCTGCATCATGCTGGAACCTGGTACACGGGTTTCGC
ATGCAGCTGTACGCCTGGCTGCGCAAGTTGGAACATTGTTGGTATGGGTGGGGGAAGCGGGCGTTCGTGT
TTATGCTTCTGGTCAGCCTGGAGGTGCGCGTTCAGATAAGCTGCTCTATCAGGCAAAACTTGCTCTGGAT
GAAGATTTGCGTCTGAAGGTCGTACGTAAAATGTTTGAACTTCGGTTTGGAGAACCTGCGCCTGCCCGGC
GCTCCGTAGAGCAACTCAGAGGTATAGAAGGCAGTCGCGTGCGGGCAACCTACGCACTTCTGGCGAAGCA
ATACGGCGTGACATGGAATGGACGTCGCTACGATCCGAAAGACTGGGAAAAGGGCGATACGATCAACCAA
TGCATTAGCGCTGCAACTTCCTGTTTATACGGCGTAACTGAAGCGGCGATACTTGCAGCTGGTTATGCAC
CAGCTATTGGGTTTGTGCATACAGGAAAGCTTCTTTCCTTTGTTTACGATATTGCAGACATCATTAAATT
TGACACTGTTGTACCGAAAGCTTTTGAGATAGCGCGTCGTAACC
