>Addgene plasmid #80097 | pWUKI Cas1 P212L Cas2 | addgene partial sequence | sequence record 155787 | T7term 5'-GCTAGTTATTGCTCAGCGG-3'
GCTGCGCTAGTAGACGAGTCCATGTGCTGGCGTTCAAATTTCGCAGCAGCGGTTTCTTTACCAGACTCGA
GTGCGGCCGCTCA
[282 nt withheld, positions 84-365]
TTCAGCTACTCCGATGGCCTGCATCTCCCAGTGAAACAGGAAGCGGAATGGCAACAGGCTGTGCATCTTC
AGGTGGGGCCGGCGGTTGTATTTCTCCAGCGGCAAGCACGTCCTCTATAAGCGGAATCAATTTGGCTAAT
GTTTTACTACTGCGAAAAATATCCCTGCACGCCAAACGGACTTCCCGGTCCGGCTCACCAGGGTTACGAC
GCGCTATCTCAAAAGCTTTCGGTACAACAGTGTCAAATTTAATGATGTCTGCAATATCGTAAACAAAGGA
AAGAAGCTTTCCTGTATGCACAAACCCAATAGCTGGTGCATAACCAGCTGCAAGTATCGCCGCTTCAGTT
ACGCCGTATAAACAGGAAGTTGCAGCGCTAATGCATTGG
