>Addgene plasmid #80097 | pWUKI Cas1 P212L Cas2 | addgene partial sequence | sequence record 156227 | M13pUC-Rev 5'-AGCGGATAACAATTTCACACAGG-3'
CAGGACTCAGAAGTCAATCAAGAAGCTAAGCCAGAGGTCAAGCCAGAAGTCAAGCCTGAGACTCACATCA
ATTTAAAGGTGTCCGATGGATCTTCAGAGATCTTCTTCAAGATCAAAAAGACCACTCCTTTAAGAAGGCT
GATGGAAGCGTTCGCTAAAAGACAGGGTAAGGAAATGGACTCCTTAAGATTCTTGTACGACGGTATTAGA
ATTCAAGCTGATCAGGCCCCTGAAGATTTGGACATGGAGGATAACGATATTATTGAGGCTCACCGCGAAC
AGATTGGAGGTCGGTTTATCCCCGCTGGCGCGGGGAACTCTCTAAAAGTATACATTTGTTCTTAAAGCAT
TTTTTCCCATACAAACAACCCACCAACCTTAATGTAACAGGATCTGGCAGTAGCCATATTCAACGGGAAA
CGTCTTGCTCTAGGCCGCGATTAAATTCCAACATGGATGCTGATTTATATGGGTATAAATGGGCTCGCGA
TAATGTCGGGCAATCAGGTGCGACAATCTATCGATTGTATGGGAAGCCCGATGCGCCAGAGTTGTTTCTG
AAACATGGCAAAGGTAGCGTTGCCAATGATGTTACAGATGAGATGGTCAGACTAAACTGGCTGACGGAAT
TTATGCCTCTTCCGACCATCAAGCATTTTATCCGTACTCCTGATGATGCATGGTTACTCACCACTGCGAT
CCCCGGGAAAACAGCATTCCAGGTATTAGAAGAATATCCTGATTCAGGTGAAAATATTGTTGATGCGCTG
GCAGTGTTCCTGCGCCGGTTGCATTCGATTCCTGTTTGTAATTGTCCTTTTAACAGCGACCGCGTATTT
